Addgene plasmid #226180: pDIV151
Purpose: Expresses Cas9 in a backbone compatible with K. phaffii.
Depositing lab: Uffe Mortensen. Depositing organization: Danmarks Tekniske Universitet. Publication: Oligonucleotide-based CRISPR-Cas9 toolbox for efficient engineering of Komagataella phaffii. Strucko T, Gadar-Lopez AE, Frohling FB, Frost ET, Iversen EF, Olsson H, Jarczynska ZD, Mortensen UH. FEMS Yeast Res. 2024 Aug 23:foae026. doi: 10.1093/femsyr/foae026. PubMed 39179418.
Backbone
  Vector backbone: pDIV019
  Total vector size (bp): 9848
  Vector type: Bacterial Expression, Yeast Expression, CRISPR
  Selectable markers: Nourseothricin
Growth in bacteria
  Bacterial resistance: Ampicillin, 100 μg/mL
  Growth temperature: 37°C
  Growth strain: DH5alpha
  Copy number: High Copy
Gene/Insert
  Gene/Insert name: Cas9
  Species: S. cerevisiae (budding yeast), Synthetic; Komagataella phaffii
  Promoter: GAP1
  Tag / fusion protein: SV40 (C terminal on insert)
  Cloning method: Other
  Sequencing primers: 5′ CCATATTAACATAACATGTATATAAACGTC
Terms and licenses: Academic/Nonprofit Terms; Industry Terms: Not Available to Industry
How to cite: pDIV151 was a gift from Uffe Mortensen (Addgene plasmid # 226180 ; http://n2t.net/addgene:226180 ; RRID:Addgene_226180)
