[The description below was written by a language model from this plasmid's Addgene catalogue record and pLannotate feature annotations shown in this document.]
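Description:
pDIV151 is a 9,848 bp E. coli–yeast shuttle plasmid built on the pDIV019 backbone that supplies Cas9 for CRISPR genome engineering in Komagataella phaffii (Pichia pastoris). In bacteria it is maintained at high copy through a ColE1/pUC-type origin and selected with ampicillin via the β-lactamase gene. In yeast it is selected with nourseothricin. The feature table shows a streptothricin acetyltransferase coding sequence from Streptomyces lavendulae placed between the Ashbya gossypii TEF promoter and terminator. This is the familiar nat-type dominant marker arrangement, which needs no auxotrophic host background.

The payload is the Streptococcus pyogenes Cas9 coding sequence, which spans the numbering origin of the circular record. It is driven by the P. pastoris glyceraldehyde-3-phosphate dehydrogenase (GAP) promoter, a strong constitutive promoter, and terminated by the S. cerevisiae CYC1 terminator. The catalogue lists a C-terminal SV40 tag, presumably the SV40 nuclear localisation signal that directs the nuclease to the nucleus, although it is not annotated separately in the table. The marker cassette is flanked by two loxP sites in the same orientation, which would permit Cre-mediated excision. A pair of minimal FRT sites brackets the bacterial propagation region (AmpR and ori), so FLP recombinase could in principle act on that segment. The record does not explain the intended use of either set of sites.

No guide RNA cassette and no yeast replication element are annotated, so the record does not state how the plasmid is maintained in K. phaffii. Several small annotated fragments (KanR, lacZα, rrnB terminators, 5S rRNA) appear to be backbone remnants. The plasmid belongs to an oligonucleotide-based CRISPR-Cas9 toolbox for K. phaffii engineering, in which it serves as the Cas9 expression vector.
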