Features (pLannotate 1.2.2; 18 found; start..end, strand, type, name):
   1315..1791    -  promoter       GAP promoter: promoter for Pichia pastoris glyceraldehyde-3-phosphate dehydrogenase
   2555..2588    -  protein_bind   FRT (minimal): supports FLP-mediated excision but not integration (Turan and Bode, 2011) FLP recombinase from the Saccharomyces cerevisiae 2μ plasmid
   2632..2672    -  terminator     rrnB T1 terminator (fragment): transcription terminator T1 from the E. coli rrnB gene
   2674..2789    -  ncRNA          5S rRNA: Accession: RF00001 - 5S ribosomal RNA
   2820..2844    +  CDS            KanR (fragment): aminoglycoside phosphotransferase; aph(3')-Ia; confers resistance to kanamycin
   2874..2970    +  promoter       AmpR promoter (fragment): bla
   2973..3833    +  CDS            AmpR: β-lactamase; bla; confers resistance to ampicillin, carbenicillin, and related antibiotics
   3955..4543    +  rep_origin     ori: high-copy-number ColE1/pMB1/pBR322/pUC origin of replication
   4768..4785    +  terminator     rrnB T2 terminator (fragment): transcription terminator T2 from the E. coli rrnB gene
   4810..4829    -  CDS            lacZα (fragment): LacZα fragment of β-galactosidase; lacZ fragment
   5299..5332    +  protein_bind   FRT (minimal): supports FLP-mediated excision but not integration (Turan and Bode, 2011) FLP recombinase from the Saccharomyces cerevisiae 2μ plasmid
   5402..5435    +  protein_bind   loxP: Cre-mediated recombination occurs in the 8-bp core sequence (GCATACAT). Cre recombinase
   5498..5695    -  terminator     TEF terminator: Ashbya gossypii TEF terminator
   5704..6279    -  CDS            sta: STA_STRLA - Experimental evidence at protein level: Swiss-Prot protein existence level 1. Involved in resistance to streptothricin, a broad-spectrum antibiotic produced by streptomycetes. Detoxifies streptothricin via acetylation of the beta amino group of the first beta-lysyl moiety of streptothricin. From Streptomyces lavendulae.
   6274..6617    -  promoter       TEF promoter: Ashbya gossypii TEF promoter
   6672..6705    +  protein_bind   loxP: Cre-mediated recombination occurs in the 8-bp core sequence (GCATACAT). Cre recombinase
   6754..7001    -  terminator     CYC1 terminator: S. cerevisiae CYC1; transcription terminator for CYC1
   7050..1305    -  CDS            cas9 (across the origin): CAS9_STRP1 - Also known as csn1 From Streptococcus pyogenes serotype M1.
>Addgene plasmid #226180 | pDIV151 | addgene full sequence | sequence record 449151 | Addgene NGS Result
ATCTTTCAAAAAGGGGTAGAAATCCTCTTGCCGCCTGAGGATAGCGTGCAGTTCGCCCAGGTGAATCTGG
TGGGGGATGCTTCCATTGTCGAAAGTGCGCTGTTTGCGCAACAGATCTTCTCTGTTAAGCTTTACCAGCA
GCTCCTCGGTGCCGTCCATTTTTTCCAAGATGGGCTTAATAAATTTGTAAAATTCCTCCTGGCTTGCTCC
GCCGTCAATGTATCCGGCGTAGCCATTTTTAGACTGATCGAAGAAAATTTCCTTGTACTTCTCAGGCAGT
TGCTGTCTGACAAGGGCCTTCAGCAAAGTCAAGTCTTGGTGGTGCTCATCATAGCGCTTGATCATACTAG
CGCTCAGCGGAGCTTTGGTGATCTCCGTGTTCACTCGCAGAATATCACTCAGCAGAATGGCGTCTGACAG
GTTCTTTGCCGCCAAAAAAAGGTCTGCGTACTGGTCGCCGATCTGGGCCAGCAGATTGTCGAGATCATCA
TCGTAGGTGTCTTTGCTCAGTTGAAGCTTGGCATCTTCGGCCAGGTCGAAGTTAGATTTAAAGTTGGGGG
TCAGCCCGAGTGACAGGGCGATAAGATTACCAAACAGGCCGTTCTTCTTCTCCCCAGGGAGCTGTGCGAT
GAGGTTTTCGAGCCGCCGGGATTTGGACAGCCTAGCGCTCAGGATTGCTTTGGCGTCAACTCCGGATGCG
TTGATCGGGTTCTCTTCGAAAAGCTGATTGTAAGTCTGAACCAGTTGGATAAAGAGTTTGTCGACATCGC
TGTTGTCTGGGTTCAGGTCCCCCTCGATGAGGAAGTGTCCCCGAAATTTGATCATATGCGCCAGCGCGAG
ATAGATCAACCGCAAGTCAGCCTTATCAGTACTGTCTACAAGCTTCTTCCTCAGATGATATATGGTTGGG
TACTTTTCATGGTACGCCACCTCGTCCACGATATTGCCAAAGATTGGGTGGCGCTCGTGCTTTTTATCCT
CCTCCACCAAAAAGGACTCCTCCAGCCTATGGAAGAAAGAGTCATCCACCTTAGCCATCTCATTACTAAA
GATCTCCTGCAGGTAGCAGATCCGATTCTTTCTGCGGGTATATCTGCGCCGTGCTGTTCTTTTGAGCCGC
GTGGCTTCGGCCGTCTCCCCGGAGTCGAACAGGAGGGCGCCAATGAGGTTCTTCTTTATGCTGTGGCGAT
CGGTATTGCCCAGAACTTTGAATTTTTTGCTCGGCACCTTGTACTCGTCCGTAATGACGGCCCAACCGAC
GCTGTTTGTGCCGATATCGAGCCCAATGGAGTACTTCTTGTCCATTGTGTTTTGATAGTTGTTCAATTGA
TTGAAATAGGGACAAATAAATTAAATTTAAAGTCTTTGGGTCAGGAGAAACCAAAATTGGGAAAGGTGTT
CGCCTTTTATATTCGATTCTGGTGGTTTCCAATAATCTCATGACATGCGTCCGCCCGCTATTATTGCCAG
CGACGGCCGGGACTTTTCCATCCCTGGGCTGCTAGGTCGGGTACACGACCTCCGTTTTACCCGCAACGTA
ATGCTGGGAAGAGCATTGCTGCAAGGGGGCCGTAGAAGAAGCTCTCCAGCAGAGTAAAATTTCCTAGGGA
CGGTAACGGGCGGTGGAAGGAGAGAGAAGGGAAGAGACGTTTCTGGTTCCATTACTCCACATTTAAGTTT
TACCCCGGAGAATTTTACGTTGCCAGCAGGTCGTTCGGAGTTGCAACGGAGCCAGATATTTCAGAGATGG
CTACCTGATTGGACGAGGACACCAAGACATTTCTACAAAAAGAATGCACGCGATCGCACGCATTCCGCTA
GTGCTGATTATGATTTGACGTTTATATACATGTTATGTTAATATGGTAAATTTTAGATATTTGGTAGGAG
TGTCGGTCCTTGAAATATATGTAATATACCCATTATACCAAGGAAAGATTGATTTAACTATATTGGATTA
GCAGATATCTAATTTGTTTTTTTGTTCTTAACCTCTGGTGAGTTATTATGATGTTTTTATATTTTATCTT
TTTTAATTAAAAGTCATTATTTAGAACAAAATATTAAAATAATTATTAAAGTGTATTAGTATTCTTAATG
AACGTCGGGAAGAACAAAATTTTAAACATTTTGAAGTTAAACATCACTTTTAGTCCTAAAAGTTTAAAAA
ACTGATATTGATGGAAAGAACTAAAGAAGTGCAAAGAGCTCACCAAAAAACGTACTGCGTATCTGTTCTT
TCTCATTCTGATATTATCCAAAGATGTTGAGATCATGAATGCTAGTCTTTTTACACTGAATATTTTTTTA
ACGATTTTTTAATAATTTTGCAATCATTTAAGAAAAACCACAAATGGTTTTCCAAAATTTAAATTGATTT
TTTAGAAAGTCCTAAAAAATAGAATCATACCAAATAAAGAACAACTTAAAGTCACTATGACAAATTCAGA
AATACAATCGTATGATCCGTTCATGGATAAAGCTGCAAAGTCACAAGCAAGGCTAACTAAGCCCATTAAA
CCCTCAGCGCGGCCGCATTTAAATCCCCACTTCAGAAGTTCCTATACTTTCTAGAGAATAGGAACTTCAC
TATAGAGTCGAATAAGGGCGACACCCCATAATTAGCCCGGGCGAAAGGCCCAGTCTTTCGACTGAGCCTT
TCGTTTTATTTGATGCCTGGCAGTTCCCTACTCTCGCATGGGGAGTCCCCACACTACCATCGGCGCTACG
GCGTTTCACTTCTGAGTTCGGCATGGGGTCAGGTGGGACCACCGCGCTACTGCCGCCAGGCAAACAAGGG
GTGTTATGAGCCATATTCAGGTATAAATGGGCTCGCGATAATGTTCAGAATTGGTTAATTGGTTGTAACA
CTGACCCCTATTTGTTTATTTTTCTAAATACATTCAAATATGTATCCGCTCATGAGACAATAACCCTGAT
AAATGCTTCAATAATATTGAAAAAGGAAGAATATGAGTATTCAACATTTCCGTGTCGCCCTTATTCCCTT
TTTTGCGGCATTTTGCCTTCCTGTTTTTGCTCACCCAGAAACGCTGGTGAAAGTAAAAGATGCTGAAGAT
CAGTTGGGTGCACGAGTGGGTTACATCGAACTGGATCTCAACAGCGGTAAGATCCTTGAGAGTTTTCGCC
CCGAAGAACGTTTTCCAATGATGAGCACTTTTAAAGTTCTGCTATGTGGCGCGGTATTATCCCGTATTGA
CGCCGGGCAAGAGCAACTCGGTCGCCGCATACACTATTCTCAGAATGACTTGGTTGAGTACTCACCAGTC
ACAGAAAAGCATCTTACGGATGGCATGACAGTAAGAGAATTATGCAGTGCTGCCATAACCATGAGTGATA
ACACTGCGGCCAACTTACTTCTGACAACGATCGGAGGACCGAAGGAGCTAACCGCTTTTTTGCACAACAT
GGGGGATCATGTAACTCGCCTTGATCGTTGGGAACCGGAGCTGAATGAAGCCATACCAAACGACGAGCGT
GACACCACGATGCCTGTAGCGATGGCAACAACGTTGCGCAAACTATTAACTGGCGAACTACTTACTCTAG
CTTCCCGGCAACAATTAATAGACTGGATGGAGGCGGATAAAGTTGCAGGACCACTTCTGCGCTCGGCCCT
TCCGGCTGGCTGGTTTATTGCTGATAAATCCGGAGCCGGTGAGCGTGGTTCTCGCGGTATCATCGCAGCG
CTGGGGCCAGATGGTAAGCCCTCCCGTATCGTAGTTATCTACACGACGGGGAGTCAGGCAACTATGGATG
AACGAAATAGACAGATCGCTGAGATAGGTGCCTCACTGATTAAGCATTGGTAAGCAGAGCATTACGCTGA
CTTGACGGGACGGCGCAAGCTCATGACCAAAATCCCTTAACGTGAGTTACGCGCGCGTCGTTCCACTGAG
CGTCAGACCCCGTAGAAAAGATCAAAGGATCTTCTTGAGATCCTTTTTTTCTGCGCGTAATCTGCTGCTT
GCAAACAAAAAAACCACCGCTACCAGCGGTGGTTTGTTTGCCGGATCAAGAGCTACCAACTCTTTTTCCG
AAGGTAACTGGCTTCAGCAGAGCGCAGATACCAAATACTGTTCTTCTAGTGTAGCCGTAGTTAGCCCACC
ACTTCAAGAACTCTGTAGCACCGCCTACATACCTCGCTCTGCTAATCCTGTTACCAGTGGCTGCTGCCAG
TGGCGATAAGTCGTGTCTTACCGGGTTGGACTCAAGACGATAGTTACCGGATAAGGCGCAGCGGTCGGGC
TGAACGGGGGGTTCGTGCACACAGCCCAGCTTGGAGCGAACGACCTACACCGAACTGAGATACCTACAGC
GTGAGCTATGAGAAAGCGCCACGCTTCCCGAAGGGAGAAAGGCGGACAGGTATCCGGTAAGCGGCAGGGT
CGGAACAGGAGAGCGCACGAGGGAGCTTCCAGGGGGAAACGCCTGGTATCTTTATAGTCCTGTCGGGTTT
CGCCACCTCTGACTTGAGCGTCGATTTTTGTGATGCTCGTCAGGGGGGCGGAGCCTATGGAAAAACGCCA
GCAACGCGGCCTTTTTACGGTTCCTGGCCTTTTGCTGGCCTTTTGCTCACATGTTCTTTCCTGCGTTATC
CCCTGATTCTGTGGATAACCGTATTACCGCCTTTGAGTGAGCTGATACCGCTCGCCGCAGCCGAACGACC
GAGCGCAGCGAGTCAGTGAGCGAGGAAGCGGAAGGCGAGAGTAGGGAACTGCCAGGCATCAAACTAAGCA
GAAGGCCCCTGACGGATGGCCTTTTTGCGTTTCTACAAACTCTTTCTGTGTTGTAAAACGACGGCCAGTC
TTAAGCTCGGGCCCCCTGGGCGGTTCTGATAACGAGTAATCGTTAATCCGCAAATAACGTAAAAACCCGC
TTCGGCGGGTTTTTTTATGGGGGGAGTTTAGGGAAAGAGCATTTGTCAGAATATTTAAGGGCGCCTGTCA
CTTTGCTTGATATATGAGAATTATTTAACCTTATAAATGAGAAAAAAGCAACGCACTTTAAATAAGATAC
GTTGCTTTTTCGATTGATGAACACCTATAATTAAACTATTCATCTATTATTTATGATTTTTTGTATATAC
AATATTTCTAGTTTGTTAAAGAGAATTAAGAAAATAAATCTCGAAAATAATAAAGGGAAAATCAGTTTTT
GATATCAAAATTATACATGTCAACGATAATACAAAATATAATACAAACTATAAGATGTTATCAGTATTTA
TTATGCATTTAGAATAAATTTTGTGTCGCCCTTATTCGACTCACTATAGAAGTTCCTATTCTCTAGAAAG
TATAGGAACTTCACTTCATTTTATTTAAATTTGCGGCCGCGCTGAGGTCTTAATGGCCACTAGTGGATCT
GATATCACCTAATAACTTCGTATAGCATACATTATACGAAGTTATATTAAGGGTTCTCGAGAGCTCGTTT
TCGACACTGGATGGCGGCGTTAGTATCGAATCGACAGCAGTATAGCGACCAGCATTCACATACGATTAAC
GCATGATATTACTTTCTGCGCACTTAACTTCGCATCTGGGCAGATGATGTCGAGGCGAAAAAAAATATAA
ATCACGCTAACATTTGATTAAAATAGAACAACTACAATATAAAAAAACTATACAAATGACAAGTTCTTGA
AAACAAGAATCTTTTTATTGTCAGTACTGATTATGGACAAGGCATAGACATGTATAAAGCTTGTTCTCCG
TCTGAGGCTGTACCATCGTATAAAGCTGTATCCAATCCACAAAGTGTGAACCCCATTCTTCGATATGCAT
GTATAGCTGGTGCATTAACATTGGTGACTTCTAACCATAAATGTCCAGCCCCACGTTCACGGGCAAATTC
TGTAGCTAATCCCATAAGGGCTCGCCCAACACCGTGCCCACGATGTTCTGGGGCAACCTCTATATCCTCG
ACAGTAAGTCTTCGGTTCCATCCAGAATAGGATACAACTACGAAACCGGCCAAATCACCGTCGTCTCCAT
AAGCGACAAATGTTCTTGAGTCTGGGTCACCGTCCTCACCGTCATCGGATTCATCGTCACTTTCGTCATC
TGGGAATACTTTGGTCAAAGGAGGATCTACTGGTACTTCTCGCAATGTAAACCCATCCCCAGTAGCTGTA
ACTCTAAAGACGGTGTCAGTTGTGAATGACCCGTCAAGGGCTTCGATAGCTTCAGCATCACCAGGTACAG
ATGTTCGGTATCGATAAGCAGTGTCATCCAAGGTGGTTCCCATGGTTGTTTATGTTCGGATGTGATGTGA
GAACTGTATCCTAGCAAGATTTTAAAAGGAAGTATATGAAAGAAGAACCTCAGTGGCAAATCCTAACCTT
TTATATTTCTCTACAGGGGCGCGGCGTGGGGACAATTCAACGCGTCTGTGAGGGGAGCGTTTCCCTGCTC
GCAGGTCTGCAGCGAGGAGCCGTAATTTTTGCTTCGCGCCGTGCGGCCATCAAAATGTATGGATGCAAAT
GATTATACATGGGGATGTATGGGCTAAATGTACGGGCGACAGTCACATCATGCCCCTGAGCTGCGCACGT
CAAGACTGTCAAGGAGGGTATTCTGGGCCTCCATGTCGCTGGCCGGGTGACCCGGCGGGGACGAGGCAAG
CTAAACAGATCTCTAGACCTAATAACTTCGTATAGCATACATTATACGAAGTTATATTAAGGGTTGTCGA
CCTGCAGCGTTGAATGCACGCGATGTACCGGCCGCAAATTAAAGCCTTCGAGCGTCCCAAAACCTTCTCA
AGCAAGGTTTTCAGTATAATGTTACATGCGTACACGCGTCTGTACAGAAAAAAAAGAAAAATTTGAAATA
TAAATAACGTTCTTAATACTAACATAACTATAAAAAAATAAATAGGGACCTAGACTTCAGGTTGTCTAAC
TCCTTCCTTTTCGGTTAGAGCGGATGTGGGGGGAGGGCGTGAATGTAAGCGTGACATAACTAATTACATG
ACTCGAGAAGAGATCACACCTTCCTCTTCTTCTTGGGGTCAGCCCTGCTGTCTCCACCGAGCTGAGAGAG
GTCGATTCTTGTTTCATAGAGCCCCGTAATTGACTGATGAATCAGTGTGGCGTCCAGGACCTCCTTTGTA
GAGGTGTACCGCTTTCTGTCTATGGTGGTGTCGAAGTACTTGAAGGCTGCAGGCGCGCCCAAGTTGGTCA
GAGTAAACAAGTGGATAATGTTTTCTGCCTGCTCCCTGATGGGCTTATCCCTGTGCTTATTGTAAGCAGA
AAGCACCTTATCGAGGTTAGCGTCGGCGAGGATCACTCTTTTGGAGAATTCGCTTATTTGCTCGATGATC
TCATCAAGGTAGTGTTTGTGTTGTTCCACGAACAGCTGCTTCTGCTCATTATCTTCGGGAGACCCTTTGA
GCTTTTCATAGTGGCTGGCCAGATACAAGAAATTAACGTATTTAGAGGGCAGTGCCAGCTCGTTACCTTT
CTGCAGCTCGCCCGCACTAGCGAGCATTCGTTTCCGGCCGTTTTCAAGCTCAAAGAGAGAGTACTTGGGA
AGCTTAATGATGAGGTCTTTTTTGACCTCTTTATATCCTTTCGCCTCGAGAAAGTCGATGGGGTTTTTTT
CGAAGCTTGATCGCTCCATGATTGTGATGCCCAGCAGTTCCTTGACGCTTTTGAGTTTTTTAGACTTCCC
TTTCTCCACTTTGGCCACAACCAGTACACTGTAAGCGACTGTAGGAGAATCGAATCCGCCGTATTTCTTG
GGGTCCCAATCTTTTTTGCGTGCGATCAGCTTGTCGCTGTTCCTTTTCGGGAGGATACTTTCCTTGGAGA
AGCCTCCGGTCTGTACTTCGGTCTTTTTAACGATGTTCACCTGCGGCATGGACAGGACCTTCCGGACTGT
CGCGAAATCCCTACCCTTGTCCCACACGATTTCTCCTGTTTCTCCGTTTGTTTCGATAAGTGGTCGCTTC
CGAATCTCTCCATTGGCCAGTGTAATCTCGGTCTTGAAAAAATTCATAATATTGCTGTAAAAGAAGTACT
TAGCGGTGGCCTTGCCTATTTCCTGCTCAGACTTTGCGATCATTTTCCTAACATCGTACACTTTATAGTC
TCCGTAAACAAATTCAGATTCAAGCTTGGGATATTTTTTGATAAGTGCAGTGCCTACCACTGCATTCAGG
TAGGCATCATGCGCATGGTGGTAATTGTTGATCTCTCTCACCTTATAAAACTGAAAGTCCTTTCTGAAAT
CTGAGACCAGCTTAGACTTCAGAGTAATAACTTTCACCTCTCGAATCAGTTTGTCATTTTCATCGTACTT
GGTGTTCATGCGTGAATCGAGAATTTGGGCCACGTGCTTGGTGATCTGGCGTGTCTCAACAAGCTGCCTT
TTGATGAAGCCGGCTTTATCCAACTCAGACAGGCCACCTCGTTCAGCCTTAGTCAGATTATCGAACTTCC
GTTGTGTGATCAGTTTGGCGTTCAGCAGCTGCCGCCAATAATTTTTCATTTTCTTGACAACTTCTTCTGA
GGGGACGTTATCACTCTTCCCTCTATTTTTATCGGATCTTGTCAACACTTTATTATCAATAGAATCATCT
TTGAGAAAAGACTGGGGCACGATATGATCCACGTCGTAGTCGGAGAGCCGATTGATGTCCAGTTCCTGAT
CCACGTACATGTCCCTGCCGTTCTGCAGGTAGTACAGGTAGAGCTTCTCATTCTGAAGCTGGGTGTTTTC
AACTGGGTGTTCCTTAAGGATTTGGGACCCCAGTTCTTTTATACCCTCTTCAATCCTCTTCATCCTTTCC
CTACTGTTCTTCTGTCCCTTCTGGGTAGTTTGGTTCTCTCGGGCCATCTCGATAACGATATTCTCGGGCT
TATGTCTTCCCATTACTTTGACGAGTTCATCCACGACCTTAACGGTCTGCAGTATTCCCTTTTTGATAGC
TGGGCTACCTGCAAGATTAGCGATGTGCTCGTGAAGACTGTCCCCCTGGCCAGAAACTTGTGCTTTCTGG
ATGTCCTCCTTAAAGGTGAGAGAGTCATCATGGATCAACTGCATGAAGTTCCGGTTGGCAAATCCATCGG
ACTTAAGAAAATCCAGGATTGTCTTTCCACTCTGCTTGTCTCGGATCCCATTGATCAGTTTTCTTGACAG
CCGCCCCCATCCTGTATATCGGCGCCTCTTGAGCTGTTTCATGACTTTGTCGTCGAAGAGATGAGCGTAA
GTTTTCAAGCGTTCTTCAATCATCTCCCTATCTTCAAACAACGTAAGGGTGAGGACAATGTCCTCAAGAA
TGTCCTCGTTCTCCTCATTGTCCAGGAAGTCCTTGTCTTTAATGATTTTCAGGAGATCGTGATACGTTCC
CAGGGATGCGTTGAAGCGATCCTCCACTCCGCTGATTTCAACAGAGTCGAAACATTCAATCTTTTTGAAA
TAGTCTTCTTTGAGCTGTTTCACGGTAACTTTCCGGTTCGTCTTGAAGAGGAGGTCCACGATAGCTTTCT
TCTGCTCTCCAGACAGGAATGCTGGCTTTCTCATCCCTTCTGTGACGTATTTGACCTTGGTGAGCTCGTT
ATAAACTGTGAAGTACTCGTACAGCAGAGAGTGTTTAGGAAGCACCTTTTCGTTAGGCAGATTTTTATCA
AAGTTAGTCATCCTTTCGATGAAGGACTGGGCAGAGGCCCCCTTATCCACGACTTCCTCGAAGTTCCAGG
GAGTGATGGTCTCTTCTGATTTGCGAGTCATCCACGCGAATCTGGAATTTCCCCGGGCGAGGGGGCCTAC
ATAGTAGGGTATCCGAAATGTGAGGATTTTCTCAATCTTTTCCCTGTT
